>Addgene plasmid #62381 | Actin binding domain of Ezrin | depositor full sequence | sequence record 107142 | Actin binding domain of Ezrin sequence 4808 bps
TAGTTATTAATAGTAATCAATTACGGGGTCATTAGTTCATAGCCCATATATGGAGTTCCGCGTTACATAA
CTTACGGTAAATGGCCCGCCTGGCTGACCGCCCAACGACCCCCGCCCATTGACGTCAATAATGACGTATG
TTCCCATAGTAACGCCAATAGGGACTTTCCATTGACGTCAATGGGTGGAGTATTTACGGTAAACTGCCCA
CTTGGCAGTACATCAAGTGTATCATATGCCAAGTACGCCCCCTATTGACGTCAATGACGGTAAATGGCCC
GCCTGGCATTATGCCCAGTACATGACCTTATGGGACTTTCCTACTTGGCAGTACATCTACGTATTAGTCA
TCGCTATTACCATGGTGATGCGGTTTTGGCAGTACATCAATGGGCGTGGATAGCGGTTTGACTCACGGGG
ATTTCCAAGTCTCCACCCCATTGACGTCAATGGGAGTTTGTTTTGGCACCAAAATCAACGGGACTTTCCA
AAATGTCGTAACAACTCCGCCCCATTGACGCAAATGGGCGGTAGGCGTGTACGGTGGGAGGTCTATATAA
GCAGAGCTGGTTTAGTGAACCGTCAGATCCGCTAGCGCTACCGGACTCAGATCTCGAGATGATCCACAAC
GAGAACATGAGGCAAGGCCGGGACAAGTACAAGACGCTGCGGCAGATCCGGCAGGGCAACACCAAGCAGC
GCATCGACGAGTTCGAGGCCCTGCCGCGGGCCCGGGATCCACCGGTCGCCACCATGGTGAGCAAGGGCGA
GGAGCTGTTCACCGGGGTGGTGCCCATCCTGGTCGAGCTGGACGGCGACGTAAACGGCCACAAGTTCAGC
GTGTCCGGCGAGGGCGAGGGCGATGCCACCTACGGCAAGCTGACCCTGAAGTTCATCTGCACCACCGGCA
AGCTGCCCGTGCCCTGGCCCACCCTCGTGACCACCCTGACCTACGGCGTGCAGTGCTTCAGCCGCTACCC
CGACCACATGAAGCAGCACGACTTCTTCAAGTCCGCCATGCCCGAAGGCTACGTCCAGGAGCGCACCATC
TTCTTCAAGGACGACGGCAACTACAAGACCCGCGCCGAGGTGAAGTTCGAGGGCGACACCCTGGTGAACC
GCATCGAGCTGAAGGGCATCGACTTCAAGGAGGACGGCAACATCCTGGGGCACAAGCTGGAGTACAACTA
CAACAGCCACAACGTCTATATCATGGCCGACAAGCAGAAGAACGGCATCAAGGTGAACTTCAAGATCCGC
CACAACATCGAGGACGGCAGCGTGCAGCTCGCCGACCACTACCAGCAGAACACCCCCATCGGCGACGGCC
CCGTGCTGCTGCCCGACAACCACTACCTGAGCACCCAGTCCGCCCTGAGCAAAGACCCCAACGAGAAGCG
CGATCACATGGTCCTGCTGGAGTTCGTGACCGCCGCCGGGATCACTCTCGGCATGGACGAGCTGTACAAG
TAAAGCGGCCGCGACTCTAGATCATAATCAGCCATACCACATTTGTAGAGGTTTTACTTGCTTTAAAAAA
CCTCCCACACCTCCCCCTGAACCTGAAACATAAAATGAATGCAATTGTTGTTGTTAACTTGTTTATTGCA
GCTTATAATGGTTACAAATAAAGCAATAGCATCACAAATTTCACAAATAAAGCATTTTTTTCACTGCATT
CTAGTTGTGGTTTGTCCAAACTCATCAATGTATCTTAAGGCGTAAATTGTAAGCGTTAATATTTTGTTAA
AATTCGCGTTAAATTTTTGTTAAATCAGCTCATTTTTTAACCAATAGGCCGAAATCGGCAAAATCCCTTA
TAAATCAAAAGAATAGACCGAGATAGGGT
[37 nt withheld, positions 1850-1886]
AAAGAACGTGGACTCCAACGTCAAAGG
[49 nt withheld, positions 1914-1962]
T
[91 nt withheld, positions 1964-2054]
G
[124 nt withheld, positions 2056-2179]
CAGGTGGCACTTTTCGGGGAAATGTGCGCGGAACCCCTATTTGTTTATTTTTCTAAATACATTCAAATAT
GTATCCGCTCATGAGACAATAACCCTGATAAATGCTTCAATAATATTGAAAAAGGAAGAGTCCTGAGGCG
GAAAGAACCAGCTGTGGAATGTGTGTCAGTTAGGGTGTGGAAAGTCCCCAGGCTCCCCAGCAGGCAGAAG
TATGCAAAGCATGCATCTCAATTAGTCAGCAACCAGGTGTGGAAAGTCCCCAGGCTCCCCAGCAGGCAGA
AGTATGCAAAGCATGCATCTCAATTAGTCAGCAACCATAGTCCCGCCCCTAACTCCGCCCATCCCGCCCC
TAACTCCGCCCAGTTCCGCCCATTCTCCGCCCCATGGCTGACTAATTTTTTTTATTTATGCAGAGGCCGA
GGCCGCCTCGGCCTCTGAGCTATTCCAGAAGTAGTGAGGAGGCTTTTTTGGAGGCCTAGGCTTTTGCAAA
GATCGATCAAGAGACAGGATGAGGATCGTTTCGCATGATTGAACAAGATGGATTGCACGCAGGTTCTCCG
GCCGCTTGGGTGGAGAGGCTATTCGGCTATGACTGGGCACAACAGACAATCGGCTGCTCTGATGCCGCCG
TGTTCCGGCTGTCAGCGCAGGGGCGCCCGGTTCTTTTTGTCAAGACCGACCTGTCCGGTGCCCTGAATGA
ACTGCAAGACGAGGCAGCGCGGCTATCGTGGCTGGCCACGACGGGCGTTCCTTGCGCAGCTGTGCTCGAC
GTTGTCACTGAAGCGGGAAGGGACTGGCTGCTATTGGGCGAAGTGCCGGGGCAGGATCTCCTGTCATCTC
ACCTTGCTCCTGCCGAGAAAGTATCCATCATGGCTGATGCAATGCGGCGGCTGCATACGCTTGATCCGGC
TACCTGCCCATTCGACCACCAAGCGAAACATCGCATCGAGCGAGCACGTACTCGGATGGAAGCCGGTCTT
GTCGATCAGGATGATCTGGACGAAGAGCATCAGGGGCTCGCGCCAGCCGAACTGTTCGCCAGGCTCAAGG
CGAGCATGCCCGACGGCGAGGATCTCGTCGTGACCCATGGCGATGCCTGCTTGCCGAATATCATGGTGGA
AAATGGCCGCTTTTCTGGATTCATCGACTGTGGCCGGCTGGGTGTGGCGGACCGCTATCAGGACATAGCG
TTGGCTACCCGTGATATTGCTGAAGAGCTTGGCGGCGAATGGGCTGACCGCTTCCTCGTGCTTTACGGTA
TCGCCGCTCCCGATTCGCAGCGCATCGCCTTCTATCGCCTTCTTGACGAGTTCTTCTGAGCGGGACTCTG
GGGTTCGAAATGACCGACCAAGCGACGCCCAACCTGCCATCACGAGATTTCGATTCCACCGCCGCCTTCT
ATGAAAGGTTGGGCTTCGGAATCGTTTTCCGGGACGCCGGCTGGATGATCCTCCAGCGCGGGGATCTCAT
GCTGGAGTTCTTCGCCCACCCTAGGGGGAGGCTAACTGAAACACGGAAGGAGACAATACCGGAAGGAACC
CGCGCTATGACGGCAATAAAAAGACAGAATAAAACGCACGGTGTTGGGTCGTTTGTTCATAAACGCGGGG
TTCGGTCCCAGGGCTGGCACTCTGTCGATACCCCACCGAGACCCCATTGGGGCCAATACGCCCGCGTTTC
TTCCTTTTCCCCACCCCACCCCCCAAGTTCGGGTGAAGGCCCAGGGCTCGCAGCCAACGTCGGGGCGGCA
GGCCCTGCCATAGCCTCAGGTTACTCATATATACTTTAGATTGATTTAAAACTTCATTTTTAATTTAAAA
GGATCTAGGTGAAGATCCTTTTTGATAATCTCATGACCAAAATCCCTTAACGTGAGTTTTCGTTCCACTG
AGCGTCAGACCCCGTAGAAAAGATCAAAGGATCTTCTTGAGATCCTTTTTTTCTGCGCGTAATCTGCTGC
TTGCAAACAAAAAAACCACCGCTACCAGCGGTGGTTTGTTTGCCGGATCAAGAGCTACCAACTCTTTTTC
CGAAGGTAACTGGCTTCAGCAGAGCGCAGATACCAAATACTGTCCTTCTAGTGTAGCCGTAGTTAGGCCA
CCACTTCAAGAACTCTGTAGCACCGCCTACATACCTCGCTCTGCTAATCCTGTTACCAGTGGCTGCTGCC
AGTGGCGATAAGTCGTGTCTTACCGGGTTGGACTCAAGACGATAGTTACCGGATAAGGCGCAGCGGTCGG
GCTGAACGGGGGGTTCGTGCACACAGCCCAGCTTGGAGCGAACGACCTACACCGAACTGAGATACCTACA
GCGTGAGCTATGAGAAAGCGCCACGCTTCCCGAAGGGAGAAAGGCGGACAGGTATCCGGTAAGCGGCAGG
GTCGGAACAGGAGAGCGCACGAGGGAGCTTCCAGGGGGAAACGCCTGGTATCTTTATAGTCCTGTCGGGT
TTCGCCACCTCTGACTTGAGCGTCGATTTTTGTGATGCTCGTCAGGGGGGCGGAGCCTATGGAAAAACGC
CAGCAACGCGGCCTTTTTACGGTTCCTGGCCTTTTGCTGGCCTTTTGCTCACATGTTCTTTCCTGCGTTA
TCCCCTGATTCTGTGGATAACCGTATTACCGCCATGCAT
Features (pLannotate 1.2.2; 16 found; start..end, strand, type, name):
     61..364     +  enhancer       CMV enhancer: human cytomegalovirus immediate early enhancer
    365..568     +  promoter       CMV promoter: human cytomegalovirus (CMV) immediate early promoter
    591..618     +  misc_feature   MCS (fragment): multiple cloning site
    616..723     +  CDS            EZR (fragment): EZRI_HUMAN - Also known as VIL2. Experimental evidence at protein level: Swiss-Prot protein existence level 1. Probably involved in connections of major cytoskeletal structures to the plasma membrane. In epithelial cells, required for the formation of microvilli and membrane ruffles on the apical pole. Along with PLEKHG6, required for normal macropinocytosis. From Homo sapiens (Human).
    724..746     +  misc_feature   MCS (fragment): multiple cloning site
    754..1473    +  CDS            EGFP: the original enhanced GFP (Yang et al., 1996) mammalian codon-optimized
   1490..1573    +  CDS            large T antigen (fragment): large T antigen from SV40 (simian virus 40)
   1596..1717    +  polyA_signal   SV40 poly(A) signal: SV40 polyadenylation signal
   1751..2179    -  rep_origin     f1 ori (sequence partly withheld): f1 bacteriophage origin of replication; arrow indicates direction of (+) strand synthesis
   2206..2310    +  promoter       AmpR promoter: bla
   2312..2669    +  promoter       SV40 promoter: SV40 enhancer and early promoter
   2704..3498    +  CDS            NeoR/KanR: aminoglycoside phosphotransferase from Tn5; aph(3')-II (or nptII); confers resistance to neomycin, kanamycin, and G418 (Geneticin®)
   3519..3671    +  CDS            ble (fragment): BLE_KLEPN - Experimental evidence at protein level: Swiss-Prot protein existence level 1. Binding protein with a strong affinity to the bleomycin family of antibiotics. Binds to CL990; an antimitotic-antibiotic compound. From Klebsiella pneumoniae.
   3730..3777    +  polyA_signal   HSV TK poly(A) signal: herpes simplex virus thymidine kinase polyadenylation signal (Cole and Stacy, 1985)
   3868..3884    -  polyA_signal   bGH poly(A) signal (fragment): bovine growth hormone polyadenylation signal
   4106..4694    +  rep_origin     ori: high-copy-number ColE1/pMB1/pBR322/pUC origin of replication
