[The description below was written by a language model from this plasmid's Addgene catalogue record and pLannotate feature annotations shown in this document.]
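Description:
Actin binding domain of Ezrin is a 4,808-bp mammalian expression plasmid built on the Clontech EGFP-N1 backbone. It carries a short fragment of human ezrin (EZR, also known as VIL2) encoding amino acids 552-586, the C-terminal actin-binding region of the protein. The fragment of about 104 bp was inserted between the XhoI and SacII sites of the multiple cloning site, and both sites were retained. It sits upstream of the backbone's mammalian codon-optimised EGFP, so the domain is produced with GFP fused to its C terminus. Transcription is driven by the human cytomegalovirus immediate early enhancer and promoter and terminated by the SV40 polyadenylation signal.

The plasmid replicates in E. coli from a high-copy ColE1/pUC-type origin, and it also carries an f1 phage origin. A single Tn5 aminoglycoside phosphotransferase gene (NeoR/KanR) provides selection in both hosts. The bacterial bla promoter drives it to give kanamycin resistance in E. coli, and the SV40 enhancer/early promoter drives it in mammalian cells to allow G418 selection of stable transfectants, with the HSV TK poly(A) signal ending the transcript. The short large T antigen, ble and bGH poly(A) fragments in the automated annotation are partial matches within backbone sequence rather than functional elements.

The construct is used to express a fluorescent, isolated ezrin actin-binding domain in cultured mammalian cells. It was deposited with a study that quantified ezrin turnover dynamics in the actin cortex. In that setting, a minimal GFP-tagged domain allows the actin-binding contribution to localisation and exchange kinetics to be examined by live imaging, separately from the rest of the protein.
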