Addgene plasmid #62381: Actin binding domain of Ezrin
Purpose: Expresses the actin binding domain of ezrin. Amino acids 552-586.
Depositing lab: Guillaume Charras. Depositing organization: University College London. Publication: Quantitative analysis of ezrin turnover dynamics in the actin cortex. Fritzsche M, Thorogate R, Charras G. Biophys J. 2014 Jan 21;106(2):343-53. doi: 10.1016/j.bpj.2013.11.4499. PubMed 24461009.
Backbone
  Vector backbone: EGFP-N1
  Backbone manufacturer: Clontech
  Vector type: Mammalian Expression
  Selectable markers: Neomycin (select with G418)
Growth in bacteria
  Bacterial resistance: Kanamycin, 50 μg/mL
  Growth temperature: 37°C
  Growth strain: DH5alpha
  Copy number: High Copy
Gene/Insert
  Gene/Insert name: Actin binding domain of ezrin
  Species: H. sapiens (human)
  Insert size (bp): 104
  Mutation: contains aa's 552-586
  GenBank ID: NM_001111077.1
  Entrez Gene: EZR (a.k.a. CVIL, CVL, HEL-S-105, VIL2)
  Tag / fusion protein: GFP (C terminal on backbone)
  Cloning method: Restriction Enzyme; 5′ cloning site XhoI (not destroyed); 3′ cloning site SacII (not destroyed)
  Sequencing primers: 5′ CMV-F; 3′ EGFP-N
Terms and licenses: Academic/Nonprofit Terms; Industry Terms: Not Available to Industry
How to cite: Actin binding domain of Ezrin was a gift from Guillaume Charras (Addgene plasmid # 62381 ; http://n2t.net/addgene:62381 ; RRID:Addgene_62381)
