>Addgene plasmid #62381 | Actin binding domain of Ezrin | addgene partial sequence | sequence record 104710 | CMV-F 5'-CGCAAATGGGCGGTAGGCGTG-3'
CTATATAAGCAGAGCTGGTTTAGTGAACCGTCAGATCCGCTAGCGCTACCGGACTCAGATCTCGAGATGA
TCCACAACGAGAACATGAGGCAAGGCCGGGACAAGTACAAGACGCTGCGGCAGATCCGGCAGGGCAACAC
CAAGCAGCGCATCGACGAGTTCGAGGCCCTGCCGCGGGCCCGGGATCCACCGGTCGCCACCATGGTGAGC
AAGGGCGAGGAGCTGTTCACCGGGGTGGTGCCCATCCTGGTCGAGCTGGACGGCGACGTAAACGGCCACA
AGTTCAGCGTGTCCGGCGAGGGCGAGGGCGATGCCACCTACGGCAAGCTGACCCTGAAGTTCATCTGCAC
CACCGGCAAGCTGCCCGTGCCCTGGCCCACCCTCGTGACCACCCTGACCTACGGCGTGCAGTGCTTCAGC
CGCTACCCCGACCACATGAAGCAGCACGACTTCTTCAAGTCCGCCATGCCCGAAGGCTACGTCCAGGAGC
GCACCATCTTCTTCAAGGACGACGGCAACTACAAGACCCGCGCCGAGGTGAAGTTCGAGGGCGACACCCT
GGTGAACCGCATCGAGCTGAAGGGCATCGACTTCAAGGAGGACGGCAACATCCTGGGGCACAAGCTGGAG
TACAACTACAACAGCCACAACGTCTATATCATGGCCGACAAGCAGAAGAACGGCATCAAGGTGAACTTCA
AGATCCGCCACAACATCGAGGACGGCAGCGTGCAGCTCGCCGACCACTACCAGCAGAACACCCCCATCGG
CGACGGCCCCGTGCTGCTGCCCGACAACCACTACCTGAGCACCCAGTCCGCCCTGAGCAAAGACCCCAAC
GAGAAGCGCGATCACATGGTCCTGCTGGAGTTCGTGACCGCCGCCGGGATCACTCTCGGCATGGACGAGC
TGTACAAGTAAAGCGGCCGCGACTCTAGATCATAATCAGCCATACCACATTTGTAGAGGTTTTACTTGCT
TTAAAAAACCTCCCACACCTCCCCCTGAACCTGAAACAT
