>Addgene plasmid #62381 | Actin binding domain of Ezrin | addgene partial sequence | sequence record 106264 | EGFP-C 5'-CATGGTCCTGCTGGAGTTCGTG-3'
CTCTCGGCATGGACGAGCTGTACAAGTAAAGCGGCCGCGACTCTAGATCATAATCAGCCATACCACATTT
GTAGAGGTTTTACTTGCTTTAAAAAACCTCCCACACCTCCCCCTGAACCTGAAACATAAAATGAATGCAA
TTGTTGTTGTTAACTTGTTTATTGCAGCTTATAATGGTTACAAATAAAGCAATAGCATCACAAATTTCAC
AAATAAAGCATTTTTTTCACTGCATTCTAGTTGTGGTTTGTCCAAACTCATCAATGTATCTTAAGGCGTA
AATTGTAAGCGTTAATATTTTGTTAAAATTCGCGTTAAATTTTTGTTAAATCAGCTCATTTTTTAACCAA
TAGGCCGAAATCGGCAAAATCCCTTATAAATCAAAAGAATAGACCGAGATAGGGT
[37 nt withheld, positions 406-442]
AAAGAACGTGGACTCCAACGTCAAAGG
[49 nt withheld, positions 470-518]
T
[91 nt withheld, positions 520-610]
G
[124 nt withheld, positions 612-735]
CAGGTGGCACTTTTCGGGGAAATGTGCGCGGAACCCCTATTTGTTTATTTTTCTAAATACATTCAAATAT
GTATCCGCTCATGAGACAATAACCCTGATAAATGCTTCAATAATATTGAAAAAGGAAGAGTCCTGAGGCG
GAAAGAACCAGCTGTGGAATGTGTGTCAGTTAGGGTGTGGAAAGTCCCCAGGCTCCCCAGCAGGCAGAAG
TATGCAAAGCATGCATCTCAATTA
