>Addgene plasmid #62381 | Actin binding domain of Ezrin | addgene partial sequence | sequence record 106657 | F1ori-F 5'-GTGGACTCTTGTTCCAAACTGG-3'
CCTATCTCGGTCTATTCTTTTGATTTATAAGGGATTTTGCCGATTTCGGCCTATTGGTTAAAAAATGAGC
TGATTTAACAAAAATTTAACGCGAATTTTAACAAAATATTAACGCTTACAATTTACGCCTTAAGATACAT
TGATGAGTTTGGACAAACCACAACTAGAATGCAGTGAAAAAAATGCTTTATTTGTGAAATTTGTGATGCT
ATTGCTTTATTTGTAACCATTATAAGCTGCAATAAACAAGTTAACAACAACAATTGCATTCATTTTATGT
TTCAGGTTCAGGGGGAGGTGTGGGAGGTTTTTTAAAGCAAGTAAAACCTCTACAAATGTGGTATGGCTGA
TTATGATCTAGAGTCGCGGCCGCTTTACTTGTACAGCTCGTCCATGCCGAGAGTGATCCCGGCGGCGGTC
ACGAACTCCAGCAGGACCATGTGATCGCGCTTCTCGTTGGGGTCTTTGCTCAGGGCGGACTGGGTGCTCA
GGTAGTGGTTGTCGGGCAGCAGCACGGGGCCGTCGCCGATGGGGGTGTTCTGCTGGTAGTGGTCGGCGAG
CTGCACGCTGCCGTCCTCGATGTTGTGGCGGATCTTGAAGTTCACCTTGATGCCGTTCTTCTGCTTGTCG
GCCATGATATAGACGTTGTGGCTGTTGTAGTTGTACTCCAGCTTGTGCCCCAGGATGTTGCCGTCCTCCT
TGAAGTCGATGCCCTTCAGCTCGATGCGGTTCACCAGGGTGTCGCCCTCGAACTTCACCTCGGCGCGGGT
CTTGTAGTTGCCGTCGTCCTTGAAGAAGATGGTGCGCTCCTGGACGTAGCCTTCGGGCATGGCGGACTTG
AAGAAGTCGTGCTGCTTCATGTGGTCGGGGTAGCGGCTGAAGCACTGCACGCCGTAGGTCAGGGTGGTCA
CGAGGGTGGGCCAGGGCACGGGCAGCTTGCCGGTGGTGCAGATGAACTTCAGGGTCAGCTTGCCGTAGGT
GGCATCGCCCTCGCCCTCGCCGGACACGCTGAACTTGTGGCCGTTTACGTCGCCGTCCAGCTCGACCAGG
ATGGGCACCACCC
