>Addgene plasmid #62381 | Actin binding domain of Ezrin | addgene partial sequence | sequence record 106662 | SV40pA-R 5'-GAAATTTGTGATGCTATTGC-3'
TTATAAGCTGCAATAAACAAGTTAACAACAACAATTGCATTCATTTTATGTTTCAGGTTCAGGGGGAGGT
GTGGGAGGTTTTTTAAAGCAAGTAAAACCTCTACAAATGTGGTATGGCTGATTATGATCTAGAGTCGCGG
CCGCTTTACTTGTACAGCTCGTCCATGCCGAGAGTGATCCCGGCGGCGGTCACGAACTCCAGCAGGACCA
TGTGATCGCGCTTCTCGTTGGGGTCTTTGCTCAGGGCGGACTGGGTGCTCAGGTAGTGGTTGTCGGGCAG
CAGCACGGGGCCGTCGCCGATGGGGGTGTTCTGCTGGTAGTGGTCGGCGAGCTGCACGCTGCCGTCCTCG
ATGTTGTGGCGGATCTTGAAGTTCACCTTGATGCCGTTCTTCTGCTTGTCGGCCATGATATAGACGTTGT
GGCTGTTGTAGTTGTACTCCAGCTTGTGCCCCAGGATGTTGCCGTCCTCCTTGAAGTCGATGCCCTTCAG
CTCGATGCGGTTCACCAGGGTGTCGCCCTCGAACTTCACCTCGGCGCGGGTCTTGTAGTTGCCGTCGTCC
TTGAAGAAGATGGTGCGCTCCTGGACGTAGCCTTCGGGCATGGCGGACTTGAAGAAGTCGTGCTGCTTCA
TGTGGTCGGGGTAGCGGCTGAAGCACTGCACGCCGTAGGTCAGGGTGGTCACGAGGGTGGGCCAGGGCAC
GGGCAGCTTGCCGGTGGTGCAGATGAACTTCAGGGTCAGCTTGCCGTAGGTGGCATCGCCCTCGCCCTCG
CCGGACACGCTGAACTTGTGGCCGTTTACGTCGCCGTCCAGCTCGACCAGGATGGGCACCACCCCGGTGA
ACAGCTCCTCGCCCTTGCTCACCATGGTGGCGACCGGTGGATCCCGGGCCCGCGGCAGGGCCTCGAACTC
GTCGATGCGCTGCTTGGTGTTGCCCTGCCGGATCTGCCGCAGCGTCTTGTACTTGTCCCGGCCTTGCCTC
ATGTTCTCGTTGTGGATCATCTCGAGATCTGAGTCCGGTAGCGCTAGCGGATCTGACGGTTCACTAAACC
AGCTCTGCTTATATA
